Addgene plasmid #71356: csd6_13-330_Y133A/pET28b(+) N-tag
Purpose: csd6, construct:13-330, pET28b(+) N-tag, mutation:Y133A
Depositing lab: SeWon Suh. Depositing organization: Seoul National University. Publication: The Cell Shape-determining Csd6 Protein from Helicobacter pylori Constitutes a New Family of l,d-Carboxypeptidase. Kim HS, Im HN, An DR, Yoon JY, Jang JY, Mobashery S, Hesek D, Lee M, Yoo J, Cui M, Choi S, Kim C, Lee NK, Kim SJ, Kim JY, Bang G, Han BW, Lee BI, Yoon HJ, Suh SW. J Biol Chem. 2015 Oct 9;290(41):25103-17. doi: 10.1074/jbc.M115.658781. Epub 2015 Aug 25. PubMed 26306031.
Backbone
  Vector backbone: pET28(+)
  Backbone manufacturer: Novagen
  Backbone size w/o insert (bp): 5300
  Total vector size (bp): 6200
  Vector type: Bacterial Expression
Growth in bacteria
  Bacterial resistance: Kanamycin, 50 μg/mL
  Growth temperature: 37°C
  Growth strain: DH5alpha
  Growth instructions: To produce protein, transform into Rosetta2(DE3)pLysS cells. induction: 18 degree @ 20 hours
  Copy number: Low Copy
Gene/Insert
  Gene/Insert name: HP0518 (alt name: Csd6)
  Species: changed Tyrosine 133 to Alanine
  Insert size (bp): 954
  Entrez Gene: HP0518 (a.k.a. HP0518)
  Promoter: T7
  Tag / fusion protein: Histidine tag (N terminal on backbone)
  Cloning method: Restriction Enzyme; 5′ cloning site NdeI (unknown if destroyed); 3′ cloning site XhoI (unknown if destroyed)
  Sequencing primers: 5′ T7 promoter; 3′ T7 terminator
Terms and licenses: Academic/Nonprofit Terms; Industry Terms: Not Available to Industry
How to cite: csd6_13-330_Y133A/pET28b(+) N-tag was a gift from SeWon Suh (Addgene plasmid # 71356 ; http://n2t.net/addgene:71356 ; RRID:Addgene_71356)
