[The description below was written by a language model from this plasmid's Addgene catalogue record.]
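Description:
csd6_13-330_Y133A/pET28b(+) N-tag is a bacterial expression plasmid built on the Novagen pET28 backbone, with a recorded total size of about 6.2 kb, of which roughly 5.3 kb is vector. It is selected with kanamycin and is listed as low copy. The record indicates it is maintained in a standard cloning strain, while protein production requires a DE3-type host that supplies T7 RNA polymerase. No feature table accompanies the entry, so details such as the origin of replication and the regulatory elements around the promoter are not explicitly recorded, although they would normally follow the standard pET28 layout.

The insert is a 954 bp fragment of HP0518, the gene encoding Csd6. It covers residues 13–330 and carries a point mutation that changes tyrosine 133 to alanine. The species field in the record holds the mutation note instead of an organism, but the associated publication title identifies Csd6 as a cell shape-determining protein from Helicobacter pylori that founds a new family of L,D-carboxypeptidases. The fragment was cloned between the NdeI and XhoI sites, which places it under the T7 promoter and in frame with the backbone-encoded N-terminal histidine tag. This arrangement allows inducible overexpression and purification by metal-affinity chromatography.

The construct is suited to making recombinant truncated Csd6 Y133A protein. The record does not state what role Tyr133 plays, but a single-residue alanine substitution like this is typically compared with the wild-type protein in biochemical or structural studies.
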