>Addgene plasmid #71356 | csd6_13-330_Y133A/pET28b(+) N-tag | addgene partial sequence | sequence record 139972 | T7 5'-TAATACGACTCACTATAGGG-3'
ACTTTAAGAAGGAGATATACCATGGGCAGCAGCCATCATCATCATCATCACAGCAGCGGCCTGGTGCCGC
GCGGCAGCCATATGGTGGGATTGAATGCTAGTGATCGTTTGTTAGAAATCATGCGCCTTTATCAAAAACA
AGGCTTGGAAATGGTGGGTCAAAAGTTGGATTCTTATTTAGCGGATAAATCTTTTTGGGCAGAAGAACTT
CAAAACAAGGACACGGATTTTGGCTATTATCAAAACAAGCAGTTTTTATTTGTGGCTAATAAATCCAAGC
CCAGTTTGGAGTTTTATGAGATAGAAAATAACATGCTTAAAAAAATCAACAGCTCTAAAGCTCTTGTAGG
CTCTAAAAAGGGCGATAAGACTTTAGAGGGCGATTTGGCCACGCCTATTGGAGTGTATCGTATCACGCAG
AAATTAGAGCGCTTGGATCAATATGCGGGCGTTTTGGCTTTTGTAACGAATTACCCTAATTTGTATGATA
CCTTGAAAAAACGCACCGGGCATGGCATTTGGGTGCATGGAATGCCTTTAAATGGCGATCGGAATGAATT
GAACACCAAGGGCTGTATTGCGATTGAAAACCCGCTTTTAAGCTCTTATGACAAAGTGTTAAAAGGCGAA
AAAGCGTTCCTCATCACCTATGAAGACAAGTTTTTCC
