>Addgene plasmid #71356 | csd6_13-330_Y133A/pET28b(+) N-tag | addgene partial sequence | sequence record 140073 | T7term 5'-GCTAGTTATTGCTCAGCGG-3'
TGTTAGCAGCCGGATCTCAGTGGTGGTGGTGGTGGTGCTCGAGTTATTTTTCCATTATAATAGACACTTG
ATTGTTTTCAATCTCTATATAGAGTTCTTTTTGAGAATTGGAGCTATAAGAGAGCTTGTTATGCTGGTAG
GCTTTATAATCTTGGTCAAACACCACATAAAACAAGCGTTTGTTCTGAGAGTTGGGGTAAGGGATCACAT
TGATAGAGGAAAAAGCGATATTCTTTTTTTCGTTTTTTGCAAACACCCTTTTTTTATACTCTTTAAAAGC
GTTAAATTTCATGCCGTCATAGCGAGTGAAATTGGGGTTATAAAAACGCATGTAGCGTTCAAAATCGCCC
CTAGCCCAGGCTTCTTTCCATTGAAAAAGGGAGCTTAAAATCATGCTCAATTCTTCTTTGGTGCTTGGGA
AAAACTTGTCTTCATAGGTGATGAGGAACGCTTTTTCGCCTTTTAACACTTTGTCATAAGAGCTTAAAAG
CGGGTTTTCAATCGCAATACAGCCCTTGGTGTTCAATTCATTCCGATCGCCATTTAAAGGCATTCCATGC
ACCCAAATGCCATGCCCGGTGCGTTTTTTCAAGGTATCATACAAATTAGGGTAATTCGTTACAAAAGCCA
AAACGCCCGCATATTGATCCAAGCGCTCTAATTTCTGCGTGATACGATACACTCCAATAGGCGTGGCCAA
ATCGCCCTCTAAAGTCTTATCGCCCTTTTTAGAGCCTACAAGAGCTTTAGAGCTGTTGATTTT
